Addgene plasmid #70708: MSP1830
Purpose: Human expression plasmid for SaCas9 KKH variant: CAG-humanSaCas9(E782K/N968K/R1015H)-NLS-3xFLAG
Depositing lab: Keith Joung. Depositing organization: Massachusetts General Hospital. Publication: Broadening the targeting range of Staphylococcus aureus CRISPR-Cas9 by modifying PAM recognition. Kleinstiver BP, Prew MS, Tsai SQ, Nguyen NT, Topkar VV, Zheng Z, Joung JK. Nat Biotechnol. 2015 Nov 2. doi: 10.1038/nbt.3404. PubMed 26524662.
Backbone
  Vector backbone: pCAG-CFP
  Backbone manufacturer: Cepko lab (Addgene plasmid# 11179)
  Vector type: Mammalian Expression, CRISPR
Growth in bacteria
  Bacterial resistance: Ampicillin, 100 μg/mL
  Growth temperature: 37°C
  Growth strain: DH5alpha
  Copy number: High Copy
Gene/Insert
  Gene/Insert name: mammalian codon-optimized KKH variant Staphylococcus aureus Cas9 (alt name: SauCas9)
  Species: S. aureus
  Mutation: E782K, N968K and R1015H in SaCas9
  Promoter: CAG
  Tag / fusion protein: NLS-3xFLAG (C terminal on insert)
  Cloning method: Unknown
  Sequencing primers: 5′ oBK280 (5'-CCTACAGCTCCTGGGCAACG-3')
Terms and licenses: Academic/Nonprofit Terms; Industry Terms: Not Available to Industry
How to cite: MSP1830 was a gift from Keith Joung (Addgene plasmid # 70708 ; http://n2t.net/addgene:70708 ; RRID:Addgene_70708)
