[The description below was written by a language model from this plasmid's Addgene catalogue record and pLannotate feature annotations shown in this document.]
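Description:
MSP1830 is a mammalian expression plasmid built on the pCAG-CFP backbone that produces the KKH variant of Staphylococcus aureus Cas9 in human cells. It is maintained in E. coli as a high-copy plasmid through a ColE1/pUC-type origin and is selected with ampicillin via the β-lactamase gene and its native promoter. The backbone also carries remnants of a lac promoter/operator region, along with an SV40 origin of replication and an SV40 polyadenylation signal. It has no mammalian selection marker, which fits transient transfection use.

The expression cassette is driven by the CAG promoter, seen in the feature table as the CMV immediate-early enhancer followed by the chicken β-actin/rabbit β-globin chimeric intron. The actin core promoter lying between them was not separately annotated. Downstream is a mammalian codon-optimized SaCas9 open reading frame carrying the substitutions E782K, N968K and R1015H, fused at its C terminus to a nuclear localization signal and a 3xFLAG epitope for nuclear import and antibody detection. The NLS is listed in the catalogue entry but not called out in the annotation. Transcripts terminate at a rabbit β-globin polyadenylation signal, and the short "HBB" fragments flanking the insert are globin-derived untranslated sequence from the CAG cassette rather than separate genes.

According to the associated publication title, the three mutations modify PAM recognition to broaden the targeting range of SaCas9. The plasmid encodes only the nuclease, so a guide RNA must be supplied from a separate construct for genome editing experiments. The annotated sequence is labelled a partial NGS result, although it spans all the expected elements.
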