Features (pLannotate 1.2.2; 19 found; start..end, strand, type, name):
      5..384     +  enhancer       CMV enhancer: human cytomegalovirus immediate early enhancer
    662..1678    +  intron         chimeric intron: chimera between introns from chicken β-actin and rabbit β-globin
   1676..1732    +  CDS            HBB (fragment): HBB_LEPEU - Experimental evidence at protein level: Swiss-Prot protein existence level 1. Involved in oxygen transport from the lung to the various peripheral tissues. From Lepus europaeus (European hare).
   1727..1763    +  misc_feature   MCS (fragment): multiple cloning site
   1783..4938    +  CDS            cas9: CAS9_STAAU - Experimental evidence at protein level: Swiss-Prot protein existence level 1. CRISPR (clustered regularly interspaced short palindromic repeat) is an adaptive immune system that provides protection against mobile genetic elements (viruses, transposable elements and conjugative plasmids). CRISPR clusters contain spacers, sequences complementary to antecedent mobile elements, and target invading nucleic acids. CRISPR clusters are transcribed and processed into CRISPR RNA (crRNA). In type II CRISPR systems correct processing of pre-crRNA requires a trans- encoded small RNA (tracrRNA)
   4972..5037    +  CDS            3xFLAG: three tandem FLAG® epitope tags, followed by an enterokinase cleavage site
   5050..5121    +  CDS            HBB (fragment): HBB_PONPY - Experimental evidence at transcript level: Swiss-Prot protein existence level 2. Involved in oxygen transport from the lung to the various peripheral tissues. From Pongo pygmaeus (Bornean orangutan).
   5192..5247    +  polyA_signal   β-globin poly(A) signal: rabbit β-globin polyadenylation signal (Gil and Proudfoot, 1987)
   5632..5648    -  protein_bind   lac operator: The lac repressor binds to the lac operator to inhibit transcription in E. coli. This inhibition can be relieved by adding lactose or isopropyl-β-D-thiogalactopyranoside (IPTG). lac repressor encoded by lacI
   5656..5686    -  promoter       lac promoter: promoter for the E. coli lac operon
   5701..5722    -  protein_bind   CAP binding site: CAP binding activates transcription in the presence of cAMP. E. coli catabolite activator protein
   5735..5774    -  CDS            lacI (fragment): lac repressor; lacI; The lac repressor binds to the lac operator to inhibit transcription in E. coli. This inhibition can be relieved by adding lactose or isopropyl-β-D-thiogalactopyranoside (IPTG).
   5781..5803    +  promoter       SV40 promoter (fragment): SV40 enhancer and early promoter
   5827..5962    +  rep_origin     SV40 ori: SV40 origin of replication
   5982..6116    +  polyA_signal   SV40 poly(A) signal: SV40 polyadenylation signal
   6118..6172    -  CDS            lacI (fragment): lac repressor; lacI; The lac repressor binds to the lac operator to inhibit transcription in E. coli. This inhibition can be relieved by adding lactose or isopropyl-β-D-thiogalactopyranoside (IPTG).
   6355..6943    -  rep_origin     ori: high-copy-number ColE1/pMB1/pBR322/pUC origin of replication
   7114..7974    -  CDS            AmpR: β-lactamase; bla; confers resistance to ampicillin, carbenicillin, and related antibiotics
   7975..8079    -  promoter       AmpR promoter: bla
>Addgene plasmid #70708 | MSP1830 | addgene full sequence | sequence record 364684 | Addgene Partial NGS Result
GGTCGACATTGATTATTGACTAGTTATTAATAGTAATCAATTACGGGGTCATTAGTTCATAGCCCATATA
TGGAGTTCCGCGTTACATAACTTACGGTAAATGGCCCGCCTGGCTGACCGCCCAACGACCCCCGCCCATT
GACGTCAATAATGACGTATGTTCCCATAGTAACGCCAATAGGGACTTTCCATTGACGTCAATGGGTGGAG
TATTTACGGTAAACTGCCCACTTGGCAGTACATCAAGTGTATCATATGCCAAGTACGCCCCCTATTGACG
TCAATGACGGTAAATGGCCCGCCTGGCATTATGCCCAGTACATGACCTTATGGGACTTTCCTACTTGGCA
GTACATCTACGTATTAGTCATCGCTATTACCATGGTCGAGGTGAGCCCCACGTTCTGCTTCACTCTCCCC
ATCTCCCCCCCCTCCCCACCCCCAATTTTGTATTTATTTATTTTTTAATTATTTTGTGCAGCGATGGGGG
CGGGGGGGGGGGGGGGGSGCGCCVGGSGGGGSGGGGSGGGGSGRGGGGSGGGGSGGGGSGRGGSGGRGRG
GKGSGGSGGCRGCCAATCAGAGCGGCGCGCTCCGAAAGTTTCCTTTTATGGCGAGGCGGCGGCGGCGGCG
GCCCTATAAAAAGCGAAGCGCGCGGCGGGCGGGAGTCGCTGCGCGCTGCCTTCGCCCCGTGCCCCGCTCC
GCCGCCGCCTCGCGCCGCCCGCCCCGGCTCTGACTGACCGCGTTACTCCCACAGGTGAGCGGGCGGGACG
GCCCTTCTCCTCCGGGCTGTAATTAGCGCTTGGTTTAATGACGGCTTGTTTCTTTTCTGTGGCTGCGTGA
AAGCCTTGAGGGGCTCCGGGAGGGCCCTTTGTGCGGGGGGAGCGGCTCGGGGGGTGCGTGCGTGTGTGTG
TGCGTGGGGAGCGCCGCGTGCGGCTCCGCGCTGCCCGGCGGCTGTGAGCGCTGCGGGCGCGGCGCGGGGC
TTTGTGCGCTCCGCAGTGTGCGCGAGGGGAGCGCGGCCGGGGGCGGTGCCCCGCGGTGCGGGGGGGGCTG
CGAGGGGAACAAAGGCTGCGTGCGGGGTGTGTGCGTGGGGGGGTGAGCAGGGGGTGTGGGCGCGTCGGTC
GGGCTGCAACCCCCCCTGCACCCCCCTCCCCGAGTTGCTGAGCACGGCCCGGCTTCGGGTGCGGGGCTCC
GTACGGGGCGTGGCGCGGGGCTCGCCGTGCCGGGCGGGGGGTGGCGGCAGGKGGGGGTGCCGGGCGGGGC
GGGGCCGCCYCGGGCCGGGGRGGGCTCGGGGGRGGGGCGCGGCGGCCCCCGGAGCGCCGGCGGCTGTCGA
GGCGCGGCGAGCCGCAGCCATTGCCTTTTATGGTAATCGTGCGAGAGGGCGCAGGGACTTCCTTTGTCCC
AAATCTGTGCGGAGCCGAAATCTGGGAGGCGCCGCCGCACCCCCTCTAGCGGGCGCGGGGCGAAGCGGTG
CGGCGCCGGCAGGAAGGAAATGGGCGGGGAGGGCCTTCGTGCGTCGCCGCGCCGCCGTCCCCTTCTCCCT
CTCCAGCCTCGGGGCTGTCCGCGGGGGGACGGCTGCCTTCGGGGGGGACGGGGCAGGGCGGGGTTCGGCT
TCTGGCGTGTGACCGGCGGCTCTAGAGCCTCTGCTAACCATGTTCATGCCTTCTTCTTTTTCCTACAGCT
CCTGGGCAACGTGCTGGTTATTGTGCTGTCTCATCATTTTGGCAAAGAATTCTGCAGTCGACGGTACCGC
GGGCCCGGGATCCACCGGTCGCCACCATGGGGAAACGGAACTACATCCTGGGGCTTGACATTGGGATAAC
CAGCGTTGGCTACGGAATTATTGATTATGAGACACGCGATGTGATTGACGCCGGGGTTAGGCTGTTCAAA
GAGGCCAACGTTGAAAACAACGAGGGAAGACGGAGTAAGCGCGGAGCAAGAAGACTCAAGCGCAGACGGA
GACATCGGATTCAGAGGGTGAAAAAGCTGCTCTTCGATTACAATCTCCTGACCGATCATAGTGAGCTGAG
CGGAATCAACCCCTACGAGGCGCGAGTGAAAGGGCTTTCCCAGAAGCTGTCCGAAGAGGAGTTCTCCGCC
GCGTTGCTGCACCTGGCCAAACGGAGGGGGGTTCACAATGTAAACGAAGTGGAGGAGGACACGGGCAATG
AACTTAGTACGAAAGAACAGATCAGTAGGAACTCTAAGGCTCTCGAAGAGAAATACGTCGCTGAGTTGCA
GCTTGAGAGACTGAAAAAAGACGGCGAAGTACGCGGATCTATTAATAGGTTCAAGACTTCAGATTACGTA
AAGGAAGCCAAGCAGCTCCTGAAAGTACAGAAAGCGTACCATCAGCTCGATCAGAGCTTCATCGATACCT
ACATAGATTTGCTGGAGACACGGAGGACATACTACGAGGGCCCAGGGGAAGGATCTCCTTTTGGGTGGAA
GGACATCAAGGAATGGTACGAGATGCTTATGGGACATTGTACATATTTTCCGGAGGAGCTCAGGAGCGTC
AAGTACGCCTACAATGCCGACCTGTACAATGCCCTCAATGACCTCAATAACCTCGTGATTACCAGGGACG
AGAACGAGAAGCTGGAGTACTATGAAAAGTTCCAGATTATCGAGAATGTGTTTAAGCAGAAGAAGAAGCC
GACACTTAAGCAGATTGCAAAGGAAATCCTCGTGAATGAGGAAGATATCAAGGGATACAGAGTGACAAGT
ACAGGCAAGCCCGAGTTCACAAATCTGAAGGTGTACCACGATATTAAGGACATAACCGCACGAAAGGAGA
TAATCGAAAACGCTGAGCTCCTCGATCAGATCGCAAAAATTCTTACCATCTACCAGTCTAGTGAGGACAT
TCAGGAGGAACTGACTAATCTGAACAGTGAGCTCACCCAAGAGGAAATTGAGCAGATTTCAAACCTGAAA
GGCTACACCGGGACGCACAATCTGAGCCTCAAAGCAATCAACCTCATTCTGGATGAACTTTGGCACACAA
ATGACAACCAAATTGCCATATTCAACCGCCTGAAACTGGTGCCAAAAAAAGTGGATCTGTCACAGCAAAA
GGAAATCCCTACAACCTTGGTTGACGATTTTATTCTGTCCCCCGTTGTCAAGCGGAGCTTCATCCAGTCA
ATCAAGGTGATCAATGCCATCATTAAAAAATACGGATTGCCAAACGATATAATTATCGAGCTTGCACGAG
AGAAGAACTCAAAGGACGCCCAGAAGATGATTAACGAAATGCAGAAGCGCAACCGCCAGACAAACGAACG
CATAGAGGAAATTATAAGAACAACCGGCAAAGAGAATGCCAAGTATCTGATCGAGAAAATCAAGCTGCAC
GACATGCAAGAAGGCAAGTGCCTGTACTCTCTGGAAGCTATCCCACTCGAAGATCTGCTGAATAATCCAT
TCAATTACGAGGTGGACCACATCATCCCTAGATCCGTAAGCTTTGACAATTCCTTCAATAACAAAGTTCT
GGTTAAACAGGAGGAAAATTCTAAAAAAGGGAACCGGACCCCGTTCCAGTACCTGAGCTCCAGTGACAGC
AAGATTAGCTACGAGACTTTTAAGAAACATATTCTGAATCTGGCCAAAGGCAAAGGCAGGATCAGCAAGA
CCAAGAAGGAGTACCTCCTCGAAGAACGCGACATTAACAGATTTAGTGTGCAGAAAGATTTCATCAACCG
AAACCTTGTCGATACTCGGTACGCCACGAGAGGCCTGATGAATCTCCTCAGGAGCTACTTCCGCGTCAAT
AATCTGGACGTTAAAGTCAAGAGCATAAATGGGGGATTCACCAGCTTTCTGAGGAGAAAGTGGAAGTTTA
AGAAGGAACGAAACAAAGGATACAAGCACCATGCTGAGGATGCTTTGATCATCGCTAACGCGGACTTTAT
CTTTAAGGAATGGAAAAAGCTGGATAAGGCAAAGAAAGTGATGGAAAACCAGATGTTCGAGGAGAAGCAG
GCAGAGTCAATGCCTGAGATCGAGACAGAGCAGGAATACAAGGAAATTTTCATCACCCCTCATCAGATTA
AACACATAAAGGACTTCAAAGACTATAAATACTCTCATAGGGTGGACAAAAAACCCAATCGCAAGCTCAT
TAATGACACCCTGTACTCAACACGGAAGGATGATAAAGGTAATACCTTGATTGTGAATAATCTTAATGGA
TTGTATGACAAAGATAACGACAAGCTCAAGAAGCTGATCAACAAGTCTCCAGAGAAGCTCCTTATGTATC
ACCACGACCCACAGACTTATCAGAAATTGAAACTGATCATGGAGCAATACGGGGATGAGAAGAACCCACT
CTACAAATATTATGAGGAAACAGGTAATTACCTGACCAAGTACTCCAAGAAGGATAACGGACCAGTGATC
AAAAAGATAAAGTACTATGGCAACAAACTTAATGCGCATTTGGACATAACTGACGATTACCCCAATTCTC
GAAACAAGGTTGTGAAGCTCTCCCTGAAGCCTTATAGATTTGACGTGTACCTGGATAATGGGGTTTATAA
ATTCGTCACCGTGAAAAATCTGGACGTGATCAAAAAGGAGAACTATTATGAAGTAAACTCAAAGTGCTAT
GAGGAGGCGAAGAAGCTGAAGAAGATCTCCAATCAGGCCGAGTTCATCGCTTCCTTCTATAAGAACGATC
TCATCAAGATCAATGGAGAGCTTTATCGCGTCATTGGTGTGAACAATGACTTGCTGAACAGGATCGAAGT
CAATATGATAGACATTACCTACCGGGAGTATCTCGAAAACATGAATGATAAACGGCCGCCTCACATCATC
AAGACAATCGCATCTAAAACTCAGTCAATAAAAAAGTACTCTACCGATATCCTGGGGAATCTCTATGAAG
TGAAGTCAAAGAAGCACCCACAAATCATTAAAAAAGGTGGATCCCCCAAGAAGAAGAGGAAAGTCTCGAG
CGACTACAAAGACCATGACGGTGATTATAAAGATCATGACATCGATTACAAGGATGACGATGACAAGTAA
AGCGGCCGCACTCCTCAGGTGCAGGCTGCCTATCAGAAGGTGGTGGCTGGTGTGGCCAATGCCCTGGCTC
ACAAATACCACTGAGATCTTTTTCCCTCTGCCAAAAATTATGGGGACATCATGAAGCCCCTTGAGCATCT
GACTTCTGGCTAATAAAGGAAATTTATTTTCATTGCAATAGTGTGTTGGAATTTTTTGTGTCTCTCACTC
GGAAGGACATATGGGAGGGCAAATCATTTAAAACATCAGAATGAGTATTTGGTTTAGAGTTTGGCAACAT
ATGCCCATATGCTGGCTGCCATGAACAAAGGTTGGCTATAAAGAGGTCATCAGTATATGAAACAGCCCCC
TGCTGTCCATTCCTTATTCCATAGAAAAGCCTTGACTTGAGGTTAGATTTTTTTTATATTTTGTTTTGTG
TTATTTTTTTCTTTAACATCCCTAAAATTTTCCTTACATGTTTTACTAGCCAGATTTTTCCTCCTCTCCT
GACTACTCCCAGTCATAGCTGTCCCTCTTCTCTTATGGAGATCCCTCGACCTGCAGCCCAAGCTTGGCGT
AATCATGGTCATAGCTGTTTCCTGTGTGAAATTGTTATCCGCTCACAATTCCACACAACATACGAGCCGG
AAGCATAAAGTGTAAAGCCTGGGGTGCCTAATGAGTGAGCTAACTCACATTAATTGCGTTGCGCTCACTG
CCCGCTTTCCAGTCGGGAAACCTGTCGTGCCAGCGGATCCGCATCTCAATTAGTCAGCAACCATAGTCCC
GCCCCTAACTCCGCCCATCCCGCCCCTAACTCCGCCCAGTTCCGCCCATTCTCCGCCCCATGGCTGACTA
ATTTTTTTTATTTATGCAGAGGCCGAGGCCGCCTCGGCCTCTGAGCTATTCCAGAAGTAGTGAGGAGGCT
TTTTTGGAGGCCTAGGCTTTTGCAAAAAGCTAACTTGTTTATTGCAGCTTATAATGGTTACAAATAAAGC
AATAGCATCACAAATTTCACAAATAAAGCATTTTTTTCACTGCATTCTAGTTGTGGTTTGTCCAAACTCA
TCAATGTATCTTATCATGTCTGGATCCGCTGCATTAATGAATCGGCCAACGCGCGGGGAGAGGCGGTTTG
CGTATTGGGCGCTCTTCCGCTTCCTCGCTCACTGACTCGCTGCGCTCGGTCGTTCGGCTGCGGCGAGCGG
TATCAGCTCACTCAAAGGCGGTAATACGGTTATCCACAGAATCAGGGGATAACGCAGGAAAGAACATGTG
AGCAAAAGGCCAGCAAAAGGCCAGGAACCGTAAAAAGGCCGCGTTGCTGGCGTTTTTCCATAGGCTCCGC
CCCCCTGACGAGCATCACAAAAATCGACGCTCAAGTCAGAGGTGGCGAAACCCGACAGGACTATAAAGAT
ACCAGGCGTTTCCCCCTGGAAGCTCCCTCGTGCGCTCTCCTGTTCCGACCCTGCCGCTTACCGGATACCT
GTCCGCCTTTCTCCCTTCGGGAAGCGTGGCGCTTTCTCATAGCTCACGCTGTAGGTATCTCAGTTCGGTG
TAGGTCGTTCGCTCCAAGCTGGGCTGTGTGCACGAACCCCCCGTTCAGCCCGACCGCTGCGCCTTATCCG
GTAACTATCGTCTTGAGTCCAACCCGGTAAGACACGACTTATCGCCACTGGCAGCAGCCACTGGTAACAG
GATTAGCAGAGCGAGGTATGTAGGCGGTGCTACAGAGTTCTTGAAGTGGTGGCCTAACTACGGCTACACT
AGAAGAACAGTATTTGGTATCTGCGCTCTGCTGAAGCCAGTTACCTTCGGAAAAAGAGTTGGTAGCTCTT
GATCCGGCAAACAAACCACCGCTGGTAGCGGTGGTTTTTTTGTTTGCAAGCAGCAGATTACGCGCAGAAA
AAAAGGATCTCAAGAAGATCCTTTGATCTTTTCTACGGGGTCTGACGCTCAGTGGAACGAAAACTCACGT
TAAGGGATTTTGGTCATGAGATTATCAAAAAGGATCTTCACCTAGATCCTTTTAAATTAAAAATGAAGTT
TTAAATCAATCTAAAGTATATATGAGTAAACTTGGTCTGACAGTTACCAATGCTTAATCAGTGAGGCACC
TATCTCAGCGATCTGTCTATTTCGTTCATCCATAGTTGCCTGACTCCCCGTCGTGTAGATAACTACGATA
CGGGAGGGCTTACCATCTGGCCCCAGTGCTGCAATGATACCGCGAGACCCACGCTCACCGGCTCCAGATT
TATCAGCAATAAACCAGCCAGCCGGAAGGGCCGAGCGCAGAAGTGGTCCTGCAACTTTATCCGCCTCCAT
CCAGTCTATTAATTGTTGCCGGGAAGCTAGAGTAAGTAGTTCGCCAGTTAATAGTTTGCGCAACGTTGTT
GCCATTGCTACAGGCATCGTGGTGTCACGCTCGTCGTTTGGTATGGCTTCATTCAGCTCCGGTTCCCAAC
GATCAAGGCGAGTTACATGATCCCCCATGTTGTGCAAAAAAGCGGTTAGCTCCTTCGGTCCTCCGATCGT
TGTCAGAAGTAAGTTGGCCGCAGTGTTATCACTCATGGTTATGGCAGCACTGCATAATTCTCTTACTGTC
ATGCCATCCGTAAGATGCTTTTCTGTGACTGGTGAGTACTCAACCAAGTCATTCTGAGAATAGTGTATGC
GGCGACCGAGTTGCTCTTGCCCGGCGTCAATACGGGATAATACCGCGCCACATAGCAGAACTTTAAAAGT
GCTCATCATTGGAAAACGTTCTTCGGGGCGAAAACTCTCAAGGATCTTACCGCTGTTGAGATCCAGTTCG
ATGTAACCCACTCGTGCACCCAACTGATCTTCAGCATCTTTTACTTTCACCAGCGTTTCTGGGTGAGCAA
AAACAGGAAGGCAAAATGCCGCAAAAAAGGGAATAAGGGCGACACGGAAATGTTGAATACTCATACTCTT
CCTTTTTCAATATTATTGAAGCATTTATCAGGGTTATTGTCTCATGAGCGGATACATATTTGAATGTATT
TAGAAAAATAAACAAATAGGGGTTCCGCGCACATTTCCCCGAAAAGTGCCACCTG
